Addgene plasmid #179899: pJET-67-DExCon-mNeonGreen-R11b
Purpose: Donor with homologous arms for Rab11b to knock in DExCon-mNeonGreen module
Depositing lab: Patrick Caswell. Depositing organization: University of Manchester. Publication: On demand expression control of endogenous genes with DExCon, DExogron and LUXon reveals differential dynamics of Rab11 family members. Gemperle J, Harrison TS, Flett C, Adamson AD, Caswell PT. Elife. 2022 Jun 16;11. pii: 76651. doi: 10.7554/eLife.76651. PubMed 35708998.
Backbone
  Vector backbone: pJet1.2
  Backbone manufacturer: Thermo Scientific
  Backbone size w/o insert (bp): 3000
  Total vector size (bp): 4552
  Vector type: Mammalian Expression, Bacterial Expression, CRISPR ; Donor for homologous based knock in
  Selectable markers: mNeonGreen
Growth in bacteria
  Bacterial resistance: Ampicillin, 100 μg/mL
  Growth temperature: 37°C
  Growth strain: DH5alpha
  Copy number: Low Copy
Gene/Insert
  Gene/Insert name: RAB11B, member RAS oncogene family (alt names: H-YPT3; NDAGSCW)
  Species: H. sapiens (human)
  Insert size (bp): 1553
  GenBank ID: NM_004218.3
  Entrez Gene: RAB11B (a.k.a. H-YPT3, NDAGSCW)
  Promoter: TRE3GS
  Tag / fusion protein: mNeonGreen (N terminal on insert)
  Cloning method: Gibson Cloning
  Sequencing primers: 5′ CGACTCACTATAGGGAGAGCG; 3′ AAGAACATCGATTTTCCATGGCAG
Terms and licenses: Academic/Nonprofit Terms; Industry Terms: Not Available to Industry
Depositor comments: Here donor for DExCon mNeonGreen Rab11b knock in. DExCon = Doxycycline-mediated endogenous gene Expression Control. Lentiviral delivery of TetOn3G is also required for this to work. https://figshare.com/projects/DExCon_DExogron_LUXon_on-demand_expression_control_of_endogenous_genes_reveals_differential_dynamics_of_Rab11_family_members/118281. Please visit https://www.biorxiv.org/content/10.1101/2021.12.03.471086v1.full for bioRxiv preprint.
How to cite: pJET-67-DExCon-mNeonGreen-R11b was a gift from Patrick Caswell (Addgene plasmid # 179899 ; http://n2t.net/addgene:179899 ; RRID:Addgene_179899)
