[The description below was written by a language model from this plasmid's Addgene catalogue record and pLannotate feature annotations shown in this document.]
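Description:
pJET-67-DExCon-mNeonGreen-R11b is a homology-directed repair donor built in the pJet1.2 cloning backbone, intended for CRISPR-assisted knock-in at the human RAB11B locus rather than for expression from the plasmid itself. It is propagated in E. coli under ampicillin selection (AmpR with its bla promoter) from a ColE1/pUC-type origin. The catalogue entry lists it as low copy, whereas the annotation describes this origin class as high copy. Other annotated features are remnants of the pJet1.2 positive-selection system: a lac UV5 promoter with a CAP binding site, a lacI fragment, a fragment of the lethal eco47IR gene that the cloned insert interrupts, and T7 promoters near the cloning site.

The payload, assembled by Gibson cloning and recorded as about 1.55 kb, is the DExCon (doxycycline-mediated endogenous gene expression control) module. It consists of a TRE3GS Tet-responsive promoter placed directly upstream of an mNeonGreen coding sequence, both on the reverse strand of the sequenced record, and is flanked by homology arms for Rab11b. The arms are not annotated in the feature table, and their lengths are not stated. The sequenced record (4,523 nt) is slightly shorter than the catalogued total size.

After integration, mNeonGreen is fused to the N terminus of endogenous Rab11b, and the inserted TRE3GS promoter places the tagged gene under doxycycline control. The depositor notes that this requires the TetOn3G transactivator, which must be delivered separately by lentivirus. There is no mammalian drug marker, so mNeonGreen fluorescence serves as the selectable readout for edited cells. The construct is used for on-demand control and visualisation of endogenous Rab11b, as part of a comparison of the dynamics of Rab11 family members.
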