Features (pLannotate 1.2.2; 11 found; start..end, strand, type, name):
    558..576     -  promoter       T7 promoter: promoter for bacteriophage T7 RNA polymerase
    626..644     -  promoter       T7 promoter: promoter for bacteriophage T7 RNA polymerase
   1036..1140    +  promoter       AmpR promoter: bla
   1141..2001    +  CDS            AmpR: β-lactamase; bla; confers resistance to ampicillin, carbenicillin, and related antibiotics
   2172..2760    +  rep_origin     ori: high-copy-number ColE1/pMB1/pBR322/pUC origin of replication
   2943..3026    +  CDS            lacI (fragment): lac repressor; lacI; The lac repressor binds to the lac operator to inhibit transcription in E. coli. This inhibition can be relieved by adding lactose or isopropyl-β-D-thiogalactopyranoside (IPTG).
   3051..3072    +  protein_bind   CAP binding site: CAP binding activates transcription in the presence of cAMP. E. coli catabolite activator protein
   3087..3117    +  promoter       lac UV5 promoter: E. coli lac promoter with an "up" mutation
   3170..3550    +  CDS            eco47IR (fragment): T2E7_ECOLX - Protein predicted: Swiss-Prot protein existence level 4. Recognizes the double-stranded sequence GGWCC and cleaves after G-1. From Escherichia coli.
   3679..4383    -  CDS            mNeonGreen: mNeonGreen is a basic (constitutively fluorescent) green/yellow fluorescent protein published in 2013, derived from Branchiostoma lanceolatum. It is reported to be a very rapidly-maturing monomer with moderate acid sensitivity.
   4409..250     -  promoter       TRE3GS promoter (across the origin): 3rd-generation Tet-responsive promoter that can be activated by binding of Tet-On® 3G, modified to eliminate binding sites for endogenous mammalian transcription factors
>Addgene plasmid #179899 | pJET-67-DExCon-mNeonGreen-R11b | addgene full sequence | sequence record 357279 | Addgene NGS Result
GCTTATACGTTCTCTATCACTGATAGGGAGTAAACTGGATATACGTTCTCTATCACTGATAGGGAGTAAA
CTGTAGATACGTTCTCTATCACTGATAGGGAGTAAACTGGTCATACGTTCTCTATCACTGATAGGGAGTA
AACTCCTTATACGTTCTCTATCACTGATAGGGAGTAAAGTCTGCATACGTTCTCTATCACTGATAGGGAG
TAAACTCTTCATACGTTCTCTATCACTGATAGGGAGTAAAGAATTTGTCCTGGCGCTTCCGGCGGGATCG
GCGACTCCGCAGCCCCACCACAAACACCCGACGGGGGCGGAGCCGGCGCCGCGCAGAGCGGCGGTTGAAT
GGCCTATCAGCGGCGAGTGGAGTAGCGACGGGCACCCAGCGAAGCCAATCAGAGATGGAAGTAGTGCTCT
GAGGGTGGGCGCCGCTTGGTACCACCCTCCTCGCCCTCGGTGTCCTGGAGAAAGGCGGAAGGAATGCGGA
CCTTTTTGAAGTGACGGACGCGCCAGCCTATCAGGGGCGAGCTCAAGAGGGCGGGGCGGAAGACTGCCCT
ATAGTGAGTCGTATTATATCTTGCTGAAAAACTCGAGCCATCCGGAAGATCTGGCGGCCGCTCTCCCTAT
AGTGAGTCGTATTACGCCGGATGGATATGGTGTTCAGGCACAAGTGTTAAAGCAGTTGATTTTATTCACT
ATGATGAAAAAAACAATGAATGGAACCTGCTCCAAGTTAAAAATAGAGATAATACCGAAAACTCATCGAG
TAGTAAGATTAGAGATAATACAACAATAAAAAAATGGTTTAGAACTTACTCACAGCGTGATGCTACTAAT
TGGGACAATTTTCCAGATGAAGTATCATCTAAGAATTTAAATGAAGAAGACTTCAGAGCTTTTGTTAAAA
ATTATTTGGCAAAAATAATATAATTCGGCTGCAGGGGCGGCCTCGTGATACGCCTATTTTTATAGGTTAA
TGTCATGATAATAATGGTTTCTTAGACGTCAGGTGGCACTTTTCGGGGAAATGTGCGCGGAACCCCTATT
TGTTTATTTTTCTAAATACATTCAAATATGTATCCGCTCATGAGACAATAACCCTGATAAATGCTTCAAT
AATATTGAAAAAGGAAGAGTATGAGTATTCAACATTTCCGTGTCGCCCTTATTCCCTTTTTTGCGGCATT
TTGCCTTCCTGTTTTTGCTCACCCAGAAACGCTGGTGAAAGTAAAAGATGCTGAAGATCAGTTGGGTGCA
CGAGTGGGTTACATCGAACTGGATCTCAACAGCGGTAAGATCCTTGAGAGTTTTCGCCCCGAAGAACGTT
TTCCAATGATGAGCACTTTTAAAGTTCTGCTATGTGGCGCGGTATTATCCCGTATTGACGCCGGGCAAGA
GCAACTCGGTCGCCGCATACACTATTCTCAGAATGACTTGGTTGAGTACTCACCAGTCACAGAAAAGCAT
CTTACGGATGGCATGACAGTAAGAGAATTATGCAGTGCTGCCATAACCATGAGTGATAACACTGCGGCCA
ACTTACTTCTGACAACGATCGGAGGACCGAAGGAGCTAACCGCTTTTTTGCACAACATGGGGGATCATGT
AACTCGCCTTGATCGTTGGGAACCGGAGCTGAATGAAGCCATACCAAACGACGAGCGTGACACCACGATG
CCTGTAGCAATGGCAACAACGTTGCGCAAACTATTAACTGGCGAACTACTTACTCTAGCTTCCCGGCAAC
AATTAATAGACTGGATGGAGGCGGATAAAGTTGCAGGACCACTTCTGCGCTCGGCCCTTCCGGCTGGCTG
GTTTATTGCTGATAAATCTGGAGCCGGTGAGCGTGGGTCTCGCGGTATCATTGCAGCACTGGGGCCAGAT
GGTAAGCCCTCCCGTATCGTAGTTATCTACACGACGGGGAGTCAGGCAACTATGGATGAACGAAATAGAC
AGATCGCTGAGATAGGTGCCTCACTGATTAAGCATTGGTAACTGTCAGACCAAGTTTACTCATATATACT
TTAGATTGATTTAAAACTTCATTTTTAATTTAAAAGGATCTAGGTGAAGATCCTTTTTGATAATCTCATG
ACCAAAATCCCTTAACGTGAGTTTTCGTTCCACTGAGCGTCAGACCCCGTAGAAAAGATCAAAGGATCTT
CTTGAGATCCTTTTTTTCTGCGCGTAATCTGCTGCTTGCAAACAAAAAAACCACCGCTACCAGCGGTGGT
TTGTTTGCCGGATCAAGAGCTACCAACTCTTTTTCCGAAGGTAACTGGCTTCAGCAGAGCGCAGATACCA
AATACTGTTCTTCTAGTGTAGCCGTAGTTAGGCCACCACTTCAAGAACTCTGTAGCACCGCCTACATACC
TCGCTCTGCTAATCCTGTTACCAGTGGCTGCTGCCAGTGGCGATAAGTCGTGTCTTACCGGGTTGGACTC
AAGACGATAGTTACCGGATAAGGCGCAGCGGTCGGGCTGAACGGGGGGTTCGTGCACACAGCCCAGCTTG
GAGCGAACGACCTACACCGAACTGAGATACCTACAGCGTGAGCTATGAGAAAGCGCCACGCTTCCCGAAG
GGAGAAAGGCGGACAGGTATCCGGTAAGCGGCAGGGTCGGAACAGGAGAGCGCACGAGGGAGCTTCCAGG
GGGAAACGCCTGGTATCTTTATAGTCCTGTCGGGTTTCGCCACCTCTGACTTGAGCGTCGATTTTTGTGA
TGCTCGTCAGGGGGGCGGAGCCTATGGAAAAACGCCAGCAACGCGGCCTTTTTACGGTTCCTGGCCTTTT
GCTGGCCTTTTGCTCACATGTTCTTTCCTGCGTTATCCCCTGATTCTGTGGATAACCGTATTACCGCCTT
TGAGTGAGCTGATACCGCTCGCCGCAGCCGAACGACCGAGCGCAGCGAGTCAGTGAGCGAGGAAGCGGAA
GAGCGCCCAATACGCAAACCGCCTCTCCCCGCGCGTTGGCCGATTCATTAATGCAGCTGGCACGACAGGT
TTCCCGACTGGAAAGCAATTGGCAGTGAGCGCAACGCAATTAATGTGAGTTAGCTCACTCATTAGGCACC
CCAGGCTTTACACTTTATGCTTCCGGCTCGTATAATGTGTGGAATTATGAGCGGATAATAATTTCACACA
GGAGGTTTAAACTTTAAACATGTCAAAAGAGACGTCTTTTGTTAAGAATGCTGAGGAACTTGCAAAGCAA
AAAATGGATGCTATTAACCCTGAACTTTCTTCAAAATTTAAATTTTTAATAAAATTCCTGTCTCAGTTTC
CTGAAGCTTGCTCTAAACCTCGTTCAAAAAAAATGCAGAATAAAGTTGGTCAAGAGGAACATATTGAATA
TTTAGCTCGTAGTTTTCATGAGAGTCGATTGCCAAGAAAACCCACGCCACCTACAACGGTTCCTGATGAG
GTGGTTAGCATAGTTCTTAATATAAGTTTTAATATACAGCCTGAAAATCTTGAGAGAATAAAAGAAGAAC
ATCGATTTTCCATGGCAGCTGAGAATATTGTAGGAGATCTTCTAGAAAGATAGCGCGGCCTTGGCCCGTC
TGCCCGCCGCCTCGCCGCCACGACTTCGCCCGTCTGTGCCCCACCGGCCGCACCTTTGAATAGGTAGTCG
TACTCGTCGTCCCGGGTACCACTTCCAGCACCGGTTCCCTTGTACAGCTCGTCCATGCCCATCACGTCGG
TGAAGGCTTTCTGCCACTCTTTGAAGTTCAGTTCTGTCTTGGAGTGCTTCAGCTCGGTCTTGCGGAACAC
GTACATAGGCTGGTTCTTCAGGTAGTTGGCGGCCATAGGTTTGGCGAAGGTGTAGGTGGTTCTGGCGGTG
CTTCTGTACCGCTTGCCGTTGCCGGTGGTGTAGGACCACTTGAAGGTGCTGATGATGGTCTTGTCGTTGG
GGTATGTTTTCTTGCTTCTGCACCAGTCGGCGGCTGTCAGAGAATTGGTCATCACGGGGCCATCAGCAGG
GAAGCCTGTGCCTTTCACTTGGGCCTCGCCTTTGATGTGGCTGCCCTCGTATGTGTATCTGTAGTTCACG
GTCAGGCTGGCGCCATCTTCAAACTGCATGGTCCGGTGCACCTGGTAGCCAGAGCCATCAACCATGGCGG
CCTGGAAAGGGCTCATGCCGTCAGGATAAGGCAGGTACTGGTGGAAGCCGTAGCCGATGTGAGGCACCAG
AATCCAGGGGCTGAACTGCAGGTCGCCCTTGGTGGACTTCAGGTTCAGTTCCTCGTAGCCGTCGTTGGGA
TTGCCGGTGCCTTGTCCGACCATGTCGAAGTCCACGCCGTTGATGCTGCCGAAGATGTGCAGCTCGTGTG
TGGCAGGCAGGCTGGCCATATTGTCCTCTTCGCCCTTAGACACGCCACTAGTCCCACCCGATCCCATCTT
TACGAGGGTAGGAAGTGGTACGGAAAGTTGGTATAAGACAAAAGTGTTGTGGAATTGAAGTTTACTCAAA
AAATCAGCACTCTTTTATAGGCGCCCTGGTTTACATAAGCAAA
